Addgene plasmid #82608: pEGFP_mNG2(11)_Clathrin light chain
Purpose: Expresses mNG2(11) tagged clathrin light chain in mammalian cells
Depositing lab: Bo Huang. Publication: Improved split fluorescent proteins for endogenous protein labeling. Feng S, Sekine S, Pessino V, Li H, Leonetti MD, Huang B. Nat Commun. 2017 Aug 29;8(1):370. doi: 10.1038/s41467-017-00494-8. PubMed 28851864.
Backbone
  Vector backbone: pEGFP-mEmerald-clathrin-15
  Backbone manufacturer: Michael Davidson Fluorescent Protein Collection at the UCSF Nikon Imaging center
  Backbone size w/o insert (bp): 6000
  Total vector size (bp): 5500
  Vector type: Mammalian Expression
Growth in bacteria
  Bacterial resistance: Kanamycin, 50 μg/mL
  Growth temperature: 37°C
  Growth strain: DH5alpha
  Copy number: Low Copy
Gene/Insert
  Gene/Insert name: mNG2(11)_Clathrin light chain
  Species: H. sapiens (human), Synthetic
  Insert size (bp): 738
  Cloning method: Restriction Enzyme; 5′ cloning site AgeI (not destroyed); 3′ cloning site BamHI (not destroyed)
  Sequencing primers: 5′ ATCCGCTAGCGCTACCGGTA; 3′ GTGGTATGGCTGATTATGATC
Terms and licenses: Academic/Nonprofit Terms; Industry Terms: Not Available to Industry
How to cite: pEGFP_mNG2(11)_Clathrin light chain was a gift from Bo Huang (Addgene plasmid # 82608 ; http://n2t.net/addgene:82608 ; RRID:Addgene_82608)
