[The description below was written by a language model from this plasmid's Addgene catalogue record and pLannotate feature annotations shown in this document.]
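Description:
pEGFP_mNG2(11)_Clathrin light chain is a mammalian expression plasmid built on a pEGFP-type backbone (derived from pEGFP-mEmerald-clathrin-15), in which the original fluorescent protein has been replaced by the short mNG2(11) tag. The CMV immediate early enhancer and promoter drive a fusion reading frame that begins with a roughly 50 nt segment annotated as a LanYFP fragment. This fits the eleventh beta-strand of mNeonGreen2, since mNeonGreen was engineered from that Branchiostoma lanceolatum protein. A remnant of the multiple cloning site acts as a linker and is followed by human clathrin light chain, which the annotation identifies as CLTB (light chain B). Transcripts end at the SV40 polyadenylation signal. The insert was cloned between AgeI and BamHI sites, both of which are retained.

For propagation, the plasmid carries a ColE1/pUC-type origin and an f1 origin. The feature annotation describes the ColE1/pUC origin as high copy, although the catalogue lists the plasmid as low copy. A single NeoR/KanR gene sits behind tandem bacterial (bla) and SV40 early promoters and is terminated by the HSV TK poly(A) signal, so it gives kanamycin selection in E. coli and G418 selection in mammalian cells. The sequenced record is 4,679 nt, shorter than the approximate total size given in the catalogue.

The mNG2(11) peptide is not fluorescent on its own. It is one half of a split fluorescent protein system and becomes fluorescent only when it complements the separately expressed large fragment, mNG2(1-10), which this plasmid does not encode. The construct is therefore suited to labelling clathrin-coated pits and vesicles in live mammalian cells, and to testing or demonstrating the split mNeonGreen2 tagging approach on a well-characterised localisation marker.
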