Features (pLannotate 1.2.2; 16 found; start..end, strand, type, name):
      1..304     +  enhancer       CMV enhancer: human cytomegalovirus immediate early enhancer
    305..508     +  promoter       CMV promoter: human cytomegalovirus (CMV) immediate early promoter
    548..596     +  CDS            LanYFP (fragment): tetrameric yellow fluorescent protein from Branchiostoma lanceolatum, also known as blFP-Y3
    603..641     +  misc_feature   MCS (fragment): multiple cloning site
    642..1274    +  CDS            CLTB (fragment): CLCB_HUMAN - Experimental evidence at protein level: Swiss-Prot protein existence level 1. Clathrin is the major protein of the polyhedral coat of coated pits and vesicles. From Homo sapiens (Human).
   1300..1384    +  CDS            large T antigen (fragment): large T antigen from SV40 (simian virus 40)
   1407..1528    +  polyA_signal   SV40 poly(A) signal: SV40 polyadenylation signal
   1562..1990    -  rep_origin     f1 ori (sequence partly withheld): f1 bacteriophage origin of replication; arrow indicates direction of (+) strand synthesis
   2017..2121    +  promoter       AmpR promoter: bla
   2123..2480    +  promoter       SV40 promoter: SV40 enhancer and early promoter
   2515..3309    +  CDS            NeoR/KanR: aminoglycoside phosphotransferase from Tn5; aph(3')-II (or nptII); confers resistance to neomycin, kanamycin, and G418 (Geneticin®)
   3330..3482    +  CDS            ble (fragment): BLE_KLEPN - Experimental evidence at protein level: Swiss-Prot protein existence level 1. Binding protein with a strong affinity to the bleomycin family of antibiotics. Binds to CL990; an antimitotic-antibiotic compound. From Klebsiella pneumoniae.
   3541..3588    +  polyA_signal   HSV TK poly(A) signal: herpes simplex virus thymidine kinase polyadenylation signal (Cole and Stacy, 1985)
   3679..3695    -  polyA_signal   bGH poly(A) signal (fragment): bovine growth hormone polyadenylation signal
   3917..4505    +  rep_origin     ori: high-copy-number ColE1/pMB1/pBR322/pUC origin of replication
   4620..4679    +  enhancer       CMV enhancer (fragment): human cytomegalovirus immediate early enhancer
>Addgene plasmid #82608 | pEGFP_mNG2(11)_Clathrin light chain | addgene full sequence | sequence record 244624 | Addgene NGS Result
CGTTACATAACTTACGGTAAATGGCCCGCCTGGCTGACCGCCCAACGACCCCCGCCCATTGACGTCAATA
ATGACGTATGTTCCCATAGTAACGCCAATAGGGACTTTCCATTGACGTCAATGGGTGGAGTATTTACGGT
AAACTGCCCACTTGGCAGTACATCAAGTGTATCATATGCCAAGTACGCCCCCTATTGACGTCAATGACGG
TAAATGGCCCGCCTGGCATTATGCCCAGTACATGACCTTATGGGACTTTCCTACTTGGCAGTACATCTAC
GTATTAGTCATCGCTATTACCATGGTGATGCGGTTTTGGCAGTACATCAATGGGCGTGGATAGCGGTTTG
ACTCACGGGGATTTCCAAGTCTCCACCCCATTGACGTCAATGGGAGTTTGTTTTGGCACCAAAATCAACG
GGACTTTCCAAAATGTCGTAACAACTCCGCCCCATTGACGCAAATGGGCGGTAGGCGTGTACGGTGGGAG
GTCTATATAAGCAGAGCTGGTTTAGTGAACCGTCAGATCCGCTAGCGCTACCGGTATGACCGAGCTCAAC
TTCAAGGAGTGGCAAAAGGCCTTTACCGATATGATGGTCCGGCTCAGATCTCGAGCTCAAGCTTCGAATT
CTGCAGTCGACATGGCTGATGACTTTGGCTTCTTCTCGTCGTCGGAGAGTGGTGCCCCGGAGGCGGCGGA
GGAGGACCCGGCGGCCGCCTTCCTGGCCCAGCAGGAGAGCGAGATTGCAGGCATAGAGAACGACGAGGGC
TTCGGGGCACCTGCCGGCAGCCATGCGGCCCCCGCACAGCCGGGCCCCACGAGTGGGGCTGGTTCTGAGG
ACATGGGGACCACAGTCAATGGAGATGTGTTTCAGGAGGCCAACGGTCCTGCTGATGGCTACGCAGCCAT
TGCCCAGGCTGACAGGCTGACCCAGGAGCCTGAGAGCATCCGCAAGTGGCGAGAGGAGCAGAGGAAACGG
CTGCAAGAGCTGGATGCTGCATCTAAGGTCACGGAACAGGAATGGCGGGAGAAGGCCAAGAAGGACCTGG
AGGAGTGGAACCAGCGCCAGAGTGAACAAGTAGAGAAGAACAAGATCAACAACCGGGCATCCGAGGAGGC
TTTCGTGAAGGAATCCAAGGAGGAGACCCCAGGCACAGAGTGGGAGAAGGTGGCCCAGCTATGTGACTTC
AACCCCAAGAGCAGCAAGCAGTGCAAAGATGTGTCCCGCCTGCGCTCGGTGCTCATGTCCCTGAAGCAGA
CGCCACTGTCCCGCTAGGGATCCACCGGATCTAGATAACTGATCATAATCAGCCATACCACATTTGTAGA
GGTTTTACTTGCTTTAAAAAACCTCCCACACCTCCCCCTGAACCTGAAACATAAAATGAATGCAATTGTT
GTTGTTAACTTGTTTATTGCAGCTTATAATGGTTACAAATAAAGCAATAGCATCACAAATTTCACAAATA
AAGCATTTTTTTCACTGCATTCTAGTTGTGGTTTGTCCAAACTCATCAATGTATCTTAACGCGTAAATTG
TAAGCGTTAATATTTTGTTAAAATTCGCGTTAAATTTTTGTTAAATCAGCTCATTTTTTAACCAATAGGC
CGAAATCGGCAAAATCCCTTATAAATCAAAAGAATAGACCGAGATAGGGT
[37 nt withheld, positions 1661-1697]
AAAGAACGTGGACTCCAACGTCAAAGG
[49 nt withheld, positions 1725-1773]
T
[91 nt withheld, positions 1775-1865]
G
[124 nt withheld, positions 1867-1990]
CAGGTGGCACTTTTCGGGGAAATGTGCGCGGAACCCCTATTTGTTTATTTTTCTAAATACATTCAAATAT
GTATCCGCTCATGAGACAATAACCCTGATAAATGCTTCAATAATATTGAAAAAGGAAGAGTCCTGAGGCG
GAAAGAACCAGCTGTGGAATGTGTGTCAGTTAGGGTGTGGAAAGTCCCCAGGCTCCCCAGCAGGCAGAAG
TATGCAAAGCATGCATCTCAATTAGTCAGCAACCAGGTGTGGAAAGTCCCCAGGCTCCCCAGCAGGCAGA
AGTATGCAAAGCATGCATCTCAATTAGTCAGCAACCATAGTCCCGCCCCTAACTCCGCCCATCCCGCCCC
TAACTCCGCCCAGTTCCGCCCATTCTCCGCCCCATGGCTGACTAATTTTTTTTATTTATGCAGAGGCCGA
GGCCGCCTCGGCCTCTGAGCTATTCCAGAAGTAGTGAGGAGGCTTTTTTGGAGGCCTAGGCTTTTGCAAA
GATCGATCAAGAGACAGGATGAGGATCGTTTCGCATGATTGAACAAGATGGATTGCACGCAGGTTCTCCG
GCCGCTTGGGTGGAGAGGCTATTCGGCTATGACTGGGCACAACAGACAATCGGCTGCTCTGATGCCGCCG
TGTTCCGGCTGTCAGCGCAGGGGCGCCCGGTTCTTTTTGTCAAGACCGACCTGTCCGGTGCCCTGAATGA
ACTGCAAGACGAGGCAGCGCGGCTATCGTGGCTGGCCACGACGGGCGTTCCTTGCGCAGCTGTGCTCGAC
GTTGTCACTGAAGCGGGAAGGGACTGGCTGCTATTGGGCGAAGTGCCGGGGCAGGATCTCCTGTCATCTC
ACCTTGCTCCTGCCGAGAAAGTATCCATCATGGCTGATGCAATGCGGCGGCTGCATACGCTTGATCCGGC
TACCTGCCCATTCGACCACCAAGCGAAACATCGCATCGAGCGAGCACGTACTCGGATGGAAGCCGGTCTT
GTCGATCAGGATGATCTGGACGAAGAGCATCAGGGGCTCGCGCCAGCCGAACTGTTCGCCAGGCTCAAGG
CGAGCATGCCCGACGGCGAGGATCTCGTCGTGACCCATGGCGATGCCTGCTTGCCGAATATCATGGTGGA
AAATGGCCGCTTTTCTGGATTCATCGACTGTGGCCGGCTGGGTGTGGCGGACCGCTATCAGGACATAGCG
TTGGCTACCCGTGATATTGCTGAAGAGCTTGGCGGCGAATGGGCTGACCGCTTCCTCGTGCTTTACGGTA
TCGCCGCTCCCGATTCGCAGCGCATCGCCTTCTATCGCCTTCTTGACGAGTTCTTCTGAGCGGGACTCTG
GGGTTCGAAATGACCGACCAAGCGACGCCCAACCTGCCATCACGAGATTTCGATTCCACCGCCGCCTTCT
ATGAAAGGTTGGGCTTCGGAATCGTTTTCCGGGACGCCGGCTGGATGATCCTCCAGCGCGGGGATCTCAT
GCTGGAGTTCTTCGCCCACCCTAGGGGGAGGCTAACTGAAACACGGAAGGAGACAATACCGGAAGGAACC
CGCGCTATGACGGCAATAAAAAGACAGAATAAAACGCACGGTGTTGGGTCGTTTGTTCATAAACGCGGGG
TTCGGTCCCAGGGCTGGCACTCTGTCGATACCCCACCGAGACCCCATTGGGGCCAATACGCCCGCGTTTC
TTCCTTTTCCCCACCCCACCCCCCAAGTTCGGGTGAAGGCCCAGGGCTCGCAGCCAACGTCGGGGCGGCA
GGCCCTGCCATAGCCTCAGGTTACTCATATATACTTTAGATTGATTTAAAACTTCATTTTTAATTTAAAA
GGATCTAGGTGAAGATCCTTTTTGATAATCTCATGACCAAAATCCCTTAACGTGAGTTTTCGTTCCACTG
AGCGTCAGACCCCGTAGAAAAGATCAAAGGATCTTCTTGAGATCCTTTTTTTCTGCGCGTAATCTGCTGC
TTGCAAACAAAAAAACCACCGCTACCAGCGGTGGTTTGTTTGCCGGATCAAGAGCTACCAACTCTTTTTC
CGAAGGTAACTGGCTTCAGCAGAGCGCAGATACCAAATACTGTTCTTCTAGTGTAGCCGTAGTTAGGCCA
CCACTTCAAGAACTCTGTAGCACCGCCTACATACCTCGCTCTGCTAATCCTGTTACCAGTGGCTGCTGCC
AGTGGCGATAAGTCGTGTCTTACCGGGTTGGACTCAAGACGATAGTTACCGGATAAGGCGCAGCGGTCGG
GCTGAACGGGGGGTTCGTGCACACAGCCCAGCTTGGAGCGAACGACCTACACCGAACTGAGATACCTACA
GCGTGAGCTATGAGAAAGCGCCACGCTTCCCGAAGGGAGAAAGGCGGACAGGTATCCGGTAAGCGGCAGG
GTCGGAACAGGAGAGCGCACGAGGGAGCTTCCAGGGGGAAACGCCTGGTATCTTTATAGTCCTGTCGGGT
TTCGCCACCTCTGACTTGAGCGTCGATTTTTGTGATGCTCGTCAGGGGGGCGGAGCCTATGGAAAAACGC
CAGCAACGCGGCCTTTTTACGGTTCCTGGCCTTTTGCTGGCCTTTTGCTCACATGTTCTTTCCTGCGTTA
TCCCCTGATTCTGTGGATAACCGTATTACCGCCATGCATTAGTTATTAATAGTAATCAATTACGGGGTCA
TTAGTTCATAGCCCATATATGGAGTTCCG
