>Addgene plasmid #82608 | pEGFP_mNG2(11)_Clathrin light chain | depositor partial sequence | sequence record 157146 | mNG11_Clathrin light chain
ATGACCGAGCTCAACTTCAAGGAGTGGCAAAAGGCCTTTACCGATATGATGGTCCGGCTCAGATCTCGAG
CTCAAGCTTCGAATTCTGCAGTCGACATGGCTGATGACTTTGGCTTCTTCTCGTCGTCGGAGAGTGGTGC
CCCGGAGGCGGCGGAGGAGGACCCGGCGGCCGCCTTCCTGGCCCAGCAGGAGAGCGAGATTGCAGGCATA
GAGAACGACGAGGGCTTCGGGGCACCTGCCGGCAGCCATGCGGCCCCCGCACAGCCGGGCCCCACGAGTG
GGGCTGGTTCTGAGGACATGGGGACCACAGTCAATGGAGATGTGTTTCAGGAGGCCAACGGTCCTGCTGA
TGGCTACGCAGCCATTGCCCAGGCTGACAGGCTGACCCAGGAGCCTGAGAGCATCCGCAAGTGGCGAGAG
GAGCAGAGGAAACGGCTGCAAGAGCTGGATGCTGCATCTAAGGTCACGGAACAGGAATGGCGGGAGAAGG
CCAAGAAGGACCTGGAGGAGTGGAACCAGCGCCAGAGTGAACAAGTAGAGAAGAACAAGATCAACAACCG
GGCATCCGAGGAGGCTTTCGTGAAGGAATCCAAGGAGGAGACCCCAGGCACAGAGTGGGAGAAGGTGGCC
CAGCTATGTGACTTCAACCCCAAGAGCAGCAAGCAGTGCAAAGATGTGTCCCGCCTGCGCTCGGTGCTCA
TGTCCCTGAAGCAGACGCCACTGTCCCGCTAG
